>Addgene plasmid #210349 | NSP3C-Flag | addgene full sequence | sequence record 418173 | Addgene NGS Result
GACGGATCGGGAGATCTCCCGATCCCCTATGGTGCACTCTCAGTACAATCTGCTCTGATGCCGCATAGTT
AAGCCAGTATCTGCTCCCTGCTTGTGTGTTGGAGGTCGCTGAGTAGTGCGCGAGCAAAATTTAAGCTACA
ACAAGGCAAGGCTTGACCGACAATTGCATGAAGAATCTGCTTAGGGTTAGGCGTTTTGCGCTGCTTCGCG
ATGTACGGGCCAGATATACGCGTTGACATTGATTATTGACTAGTTATTAATAGTAATCAATTACGGGGTC
ATTAGTTCATAGCCCATATATGGAGTTCCGCGTTACATAACTTACGGTAAATGGCCCGCCTGGCTGACCG
CCCAACGACCCCCGCCCATTGACGTCAATAATGACGTATGTTCCCATAGTAACGCCAATAGGGACTTTCC
ATTGACGTCAATGGGTGGAGTATTTACGGTAAACTGCCCACTTGGCAGTACATCAAGTGTATCATATGCC
AAGTACGCCCCCTATTGACGTCAATGACGGTAAATGGCCCGCCTGGCATTATGCCCAGTACATGACCTTA
TGGGACTTTCCTACTTGGCAGTACATCTACGTATTAGTCATCGCTATTACCATGGTGATGCGGTTTTGGC
AGTACATCAATGGGCGTGGATAGCGGTTTGACTCACGGGGATTTCCAAGTCTCCACCCCATTGACGTCAA
TGGGAGTTTGTTTTGGCACCAAAATCAACGGGACTTTCCAAAATGTCGTAACAACTCCGCCCCATTGACG
CAAATGGGCGGTAGGCGTGTACGGTGGGAGGTCTATATAAGCAGAGCTCTCTGGCTAACTAGAGAACCCA
CTGCTTACTGGCTTATCGAAATTAATACGACTCACTATAGGGAGACCCAAGCTTGGTACCGAGCTCGGAT
CCATGCCAACTTTGTACAAAAAAGTTGGCATGTGGTTCCTGCTGCTCTCCGTGTGCCTGGGTTCCCTGAT
CTACTCTACCGCCGCTCTGGGAGTGCTGATGTCTAACCTGGGTATGCCTAGCTACTGCACTGGTTACAGA
GAGGGATACCTGAACAGCACCAACGTGACCATCGCCACCTACTGCACCGGCAGCATCCCATGCTCCGTGT
GCCTGTCTGGACTGGACAGCCTGGACACCTACCCCTCCCTGGAAACCATCCAGATCACCATCTCTAGCTT
CAAGTGGGACCTGACCGCCTTCGGTCTGGTGGCTGAGTGGTTCCTGGCCTACATCCTGTTCACCAGGTTC
TTCTACGTGCTGGGCCTGGCCGCTATCATGCAGCTGTTCTTCTCCTACTTCGCTGTGCACTTCATCAGCA
ACTCCTGGCTGATGTGGCTGATCATCAACCTGGTGCAGATGGCTCCCATCTCTGCCATGGTGCGCATGTA
CATCTTCTTCGCCAGCTTCTACTACGTGTGGAAGTCCTACGTGCACGTGGTGGACGGTTGCAACTCCTCT
ACCTGCATGATGTGCTACAAGCGCAACAGGGCTACCAGGGTGGAGTGCACCACCATCGTGAACGGCGTGC
GCAGGTCCTTCTACGTGTACGCCAACGGCGGCAAGGGATTCTGCAAGCTGCACAACTGGAACTGCGTGAA
CTGCGACACCTTCTGCGCTGGCTCCACCTTCATCTCTGACGAGGTGGCCAGAGACCTGAGCCTGCAGTTC
AAGCGTCCAATCAACCCCACCGACCAGAGCTCCTACATCGTGGACTCTGTGACCGTGAAGAACGGTAGCA
TCCACCTGTACTTCGACAAGGCTGGCCAGAAGACCTACGAGCGCCACTCTCTGAGCCACTTCGTGAACCT
GGACAACCTGAGGGCCAACAACACCAAGGGCAGCCTGCCTATCAACGTGATCGTGTTCGACGGAAAGTCC
AAGTGCGAGGAATCTAGCGCCAAGTCCGCCAGCGTGTACTACAGCCAGCTGATGTGCCAGCCAATCCTGC
TGCTGGACCAGGCTCTGGTGTCTGACGTGGGAGACAGCGCCGAAGTGGCCGTGAAGATGTTCGACGCCTA
CGTGAACACCTTCTCCTCTACCTTCAACGTGCCTATGGAGAAGCTGAAGACCCTGGTGGCTACTGCTGAG
GCTGAACTGGCTAAGAACGTGTCCCTGGACAACGTGCTGAGCACCTTCATCTCCGCCGCTAGGCAGGGTT
TCGTGGACTCTGACGTGGAAACCAAAGACGTGGTGGAGTGCCTGAAGCTGTCTCACCAGAGCGACATCGA
AGTGACCGGCGACTCCTGCAACAACTACATGCTGACCTACAACAAGGTGGAGAACATGACCCCAAGAGAC
CTGGGAGCTTGCATCGACTGCTCCGCCCGTCACATCAACGCTCAGGTGGCCAAGTCTCACAACATCGCCC
TGATCTGGAACGTGAAGGACTTCATGAGCCTGTCCGAGCAGCTGCGCAAGCAGATCAGGAGCGCCGCTAA
GAAGAACAACCTGCCCTTCAAGCTGACCTGCGCTACCACCAGACAGGTGGTGAACGTGGTGACCACCAAG
ATCGCCCTGAAGGGCGGAGAATTCGCCGCCACCATGGATTATAAAGATGATGATGATAAATGACTCGAGC
ATGCATCTAGAGGGCCCTATTCTATAGTGTCACCTAAATGCTAGAGCTCGCTGATCAGCCTCGACTGTGC
CTTCTAGTTGCCAGCCATCTGTTGTTTGCCCCTCCCCCGTGCCTTCCTTGACCCTGGAAGGTGCCACTCC
CACTGTCCTTTCCTAATAAAATGAGGAAATTGCATCGCATTGTCTGAGTAGGTGTCATTCTATTCTGGGG
GGTGGGGTGGGGCAGGACAGCAAGGGGGAGGATTGGGAAGACAATAGCAGGCATGCTGGGGATGCGGTGG
GCTCTATGGCTTCTGAGGCGGAAAGAACCAGCTGGGGCTCTAGGGGGTATCCCC
[124 nt withheld, positions 2925-3048]
C
[91 nt withheld, positions 3050-3140]
A
[49 nt withheld, positions 3142-3190]
CCTTTGACGTTGGAGTCCACGTTCTTT
[37 nt withheld, positions 3218-3254]
ACCCTATCTCGGTCTATTCTTTTGATTTATAAGGGATTTTGCCGATTTCGGCCTATTGGTTAAAAAATGA
GCTGATTTAACAAAAATTTAACGCGAATTAATTCTGTGGAATGTGTGTCAGTTAGGGTGTGGAAAGTCCC
CAGGCTCCCCAGCAGGCAGAAGTATGCAAAGCATGCATCTCAATTAGTCAGCAACCAGGTGTGGAAAGTC
CCCAGGCTCCCCAGCAGGCAGAAGTATGCAAAGCATGCATCTCAATTAGTCAGCAACCATAGTCCCGCCC
CTAACTCCGCCCATCCCGCCCCTAACTCCGCCCAGTTCCGCCCATTCTCCGCCCCATGGCTGACTAATTT
TTTTTATTTATGCAGAGGCCGAGGCCGCCTCTGCCTCTGAGCTATTCCAGAAGTAGTGAGGAGGCTTTTT
TGGAGGCCTAGGCTTTTGCAAAAAGCTCCCGGGAGCTTGTATATCCATTTTCGGATCTGATCAAGAGACA
GGATGAGGATCGTTTCGCATGATTGAACAAGATGGATTGCACGCAGGTTCTCCGGCCGCTTGGGTGGAGA
GGCTATTCGGCTATGACTGGGCACAACAGACAATCGGCTGCTCTGATGCCGCCGTGTTCCGGCTGTCAGC
GCAGGGGCGCCCGGTTCTTTTTGTCAAGACCGACCTGTCCGGTGCCCTGAATGAACTGCAGGACGAGGCA
GCGCGGCTATCGTGGCTGGCCACGACGGGCGTTCCTTGCGCAGCTGTGCTCGACGTTGTCACTGAAGCGG
GAAGGGACTGGCTGCTATTGGGCGAAGTGCCGGGGCAGGATCTCCTGTCATCTCACCTTGCTCCTGCCGA
GAAAGTATCCATCATGGCTGATGCAATGCGGCGGCTGCATACGCTTGATCCGGCTACCTGCCCATTCGAC
CACCAAGCGAAACATCGCATCGAGCGAGCACGTACTCGGATGGAAGCCGGTCTTGTCGATCAGGATGATC
TGGACGAAGAGCATCAGGGGCTCGCGCCAGCCGAACTGTTCGCCAGGCTCAAGGCGCGCATGCCCGACGG
CGAGGATCTCGTCGTGACCCATGGCGATGCCTGCTTGCCGAATATCATGGTGGAAAATGGCCGCTTTTCT
GGATTCATCGACTGTGGCCGGCTGGGTGTGGCGGACCGCTATCAGGACATAGCGTTGGCTACCCGTGATA
TTGCTGAAGAGCTTGGCGGCGAATGGGCTGACCGCTTCCTCGTGCTTTACGGTATCGCCGCTCCCGATTC
GCAGCGCATCGCCTTCTATCGCCTTCTTGACGAGTTCTTCTGAGCGGGACTCTGGGGTTCGAAATGACCG
ACCAAGCGACGCCCAACCTGCCATCACGAGATTTCGATTCCACCGCCGCCTTCTATGAAAGGTTGGGCTT
CGGAATCGTTTTCCGGGACGCCGGCTGGATGATCCTCCAGCGCGGGGATCTCATGCTGGAGTTCTTCGCC
CACCCCAACTTGTTTATTGCAGCTTATAATGGTTACAAATAAAGCAATAGCATCACAAATTTCACAAATA
AAGCATTTTTTTCACTGCATTCTAGTTGTGGTTTGTCCAAACTCATCAATGTATCTTATCATGTCTGTAT
ACCGTCGACCTCTAGCTAGAGCTTGGCGTAATCATGGTCATAGCTGTTTCCTGTGTGAAATTGTTATCCG
CTCACAATTCCACACAACATACGAGCCGGAAGCATAAAGTGTAAAGCCTGGGGTGCCTAATGAGTGAGCT
AACTCACATTAATTGCGTTGCGCTCACTGCCCGCTTTCCAGTCGGGAAACCTGTCGTGCCAGCTGCATTA
ATGAATCGGCCAACGCGCGGGGAGAGGCGGTTTGCGTATTGGGCGCTCTTCCGCTTCCTCGCTCACTGAC
TCGCTGCGCTCGGTCGTTCGGCTGCGGCGAGCGGTATCAGCTCACTCAAAGGCGGTAATACGGTTATCCA
CAGAATCAGGGGATAACGCAGGAAAGAACATGTGAGCAAAAGGCCAGCAAAAGGCCAGGAACCGTAAAAA
GGCCGCGTTGCTGGCGTTTTTCCATAGGCTCCGCCCCCCTGACGAGCATCACAAAAATCGACGCTCAAGT
CAGAGGTGGCGAAACCCGACAGGACTATAAAGATACCAGGCGTTTCCCCCTGGAAGCTCCCTCGTGCGCT
CTCCTGTTCCGACCCTGCCGCTTACCGGATACCTGTCCGCCTTTCTCCCTTCGGGAAGCGTGGCGCTTTC
TCATAGCTCACGCTGTAGGTATCTCAGTTCGGTGTAGGTCGTTCGCTCCAAGCTGGGCTGTGTGCACGAA
CCCCCCGTTCAGCCCGACCGCTGCGCCTTATCCGGTAACTATCGTCTTGAGTCCAACCCGGTAAGACACG
ACTTATCGCCACTGGCAGCAGCCACTGGTAACAGGATTAGCAGAGCGAGGTATGTAGGCGGTGCTACAGA
GTTCTTGAAGTGGTGGCCTAACTACGGCTACACTAGAAGAACAGTATTTGGTATCTGCGCTCTGCTGAAG
CCAGTTACCTTCGGAAAAAGAGTTGGTAGCTCTTGATCCGGCAAACAAACCACCGCTGGTAGCGGTGGTT
TTTTTGTTTGCAAGCAGCAGATTACGCGCAGAAAAAAAGGATCTCAAGAAGATCCTTTGATCTTTTCTAC
GGGGTCTGACGCTCAGTGGAACGAAAACTCACGTTAAGGGATTTTGGTCATGAGATTATCAAAAAGGATC
TTCACCTAGATCCTTTTAAATTAAAAATGAAGTTTTAAATCAATCTAAAGTATATATGAGTAAACTTGGT
CTGACAGTTACCAATGCTTAATCAGTGAGGCACCTATCTCAGCGATCTGTCTATTTCGTTCATCCATAGT
TGCCTGACTCCCCGTCGTGTAGATAACTACGATACGGGAGGGCTTACCATCTGGCCCCAGTGCTGCAATG
ATACCGCGAGACCCACGCTCACCGGCTCCAGATTTATCAGCAATAAACCAGCCAGCCGGAAGGGCCGAGC
GCAGAAGTGGTCCTGCAACTTTATCCGCCTCCATCCAGTCTATTAATTGTTGCCGGGAAGCTAGAGTAAG
TAGTTCGCCAGTTAATAGTTTGCGCAACGTTGTTGCCATTGCTACAGGCATCGTGGTGTCACGCTCGTCG
TTTGGTATGGCTTCATTCAGCTCCGGTTCCCAACGATCAAGGCGAGTTACATGATCCCCCATGTTGTGCA
AAAAAGCGGTTAGCTCCTTCGGTCCTCCGATCGTTGTCAGAAGTAAGTTGGCCGCAGTGTTATCACTCAT
GGTTATGGCAGCACTGCATAATTCTCTTACTGTCATGCCATCCGTAAGATGCTTTTCTGTGACTGGTGAG
TACTCAACCAAGTCATTCTGAGAATAGTGTATGCGGCGACCGAGTTGCTCTTGCCCGGCGTCAATACGGG
ATAATACCGCGCCACATAGCAGAACTTTAAAAGTGCTCATCATTGGAAAACGTTCTTCGGGGCGAAAACT
CTCAAGGATCTTACCGCTGTTGAGATCCAGTTCGATGTAACCCACTCGTGCACCCAACTGATCTTCAGCA
TCTTTTACTTTCACCAGCGTTTCTGGGTGAGCAAAAACAGGAAGGCAAAATGCCGCAAAAAAGGGAATAA
GGGCGACACGGAAATGTTGAATACTCATACTCTTCCTTTTTCAATATTATTGAAGCATTTATCAGGGTTA
TTGTCTCATGAGCGGATACATATTTGAATGTATTTAGAAAAATAAACAAATAGGGGTTCCGCGCACATTT
CCCCGAAAAGTGCCACCTGACGTC
Features (pLannotate 1.2.2; 22 found; start..end, strand, type, name):
     28..80      -  misc_feature   bom (fragment): basis of mobility region from pBR322
    235..614     +  enhancer       CMV enhancer: human cytomegalovirus immediate early enhancer
    615..818     +  promoter       CMV promoter: human cytomegalovirus (CMV) immediate early promoter
    814..847     +  LTR            5' LTR (truncated) (fragment): truncated 5' long terminal repeat (LTR) from HIV-1
    863..881     +  promoter       T7 promoter: promoter for bacteriophage T7 RNA polymerase
    913..934     +  protein_bind   attL1 (fragment): mutant version of attL; recombination site for the Gateway® LR reaction LR Clonase™
    940..2538    +  CDS            R1A_SARS2 (fragment): Experimental evidence at protein level: Swiss-Prot protein existence level 1. [Non-structural protein 10]: Plays a pivotal role in viral transcription by stimulating both nsp14 3'-5' exoribonuclease and nsp16 2'-O-methyltransferase activities. Therefore plays an essential role in viral mRNAs cap methylation. From Severe acute respiratory syndrome coronavirus 2 (2019-nCoV) (SARS-CoV-2).
   2611..2629    -  promoter       SP6 promoter: promoter for bacteriophage SP6 RNA polymerase
   2655..2879    +  polyA_signal   bGH poly(A) signal: bovine growth hormone polyadenylation signal
   2883..2904    +  promoter       SV40 promoter (fragment): SV40 enhancer and early promoter
   2925..3353    +  rep_origin     f1 ori (sequence partly withheld): f1 bacteriophage origin of replication; arrow indicates direction of (+) strand synthesis
   3367..3696    +  promoter       SV40 promoter: SV40 enhancer and early promoter
   3763..4554    +  CDS            neo: KKA2_KLEPN - Also known as kan, nptII. Experimental evidence at protein level: Swiss-Prot protein existence level 1. Resistance to kanamycin, neomycin, paromomycin, ribostamycin, butirosin and gentamicin B. From Klebsiella pneumoniae.
   4578..4736    +  CDS            ble (fragment): BLE_KLEPN - Experimental evidence at protein level: Swiss-Prot protein existence level 1. Binding protein with a strong affinity to the bleomycin family of antibiotics. Binds to CL990; an antimitotic-antibiotic compound. From Klebsiella pneumoniae.
   4731..4852    +  polyA_signal   SV40 poly(A) signal: SV40 polyadenylation signal
   4925..4941    -  protein_bind   lac operator: The lac repressor binds to the lac operator to inhibit transcription in E. coli. This inhibition can be relieved by adding lactose or isopropyl-β-D-thiogalactopyranoside (IPTG). lac repressor encoded by lacI
   4949..4979    -  promoter       lac promoter: promoter for the E. coli lac operon
   4994..5015    -  protein_bind   CAP binding site: CAP binding activates transcription in the presence of cAMP. E. coli catabolite activator protein
   5028..5120    -  CDS            lacI (fragment): lac repressor; lacI; The lac repressor binds to the lac operator to inhibit transcription in E. coli. This inhibition can be relieved by adding lactose or isopropyl-β-D-thiogalactopyranoside (IPTG).
   5303..5891    -  rep_origin     ori: high-copy-number ColE1/pMB1/pBR322/pUC origin of replication
   6062..6922    -  CDS            AmpR: β-lactamase; bla; confers resistance to ampicillin, carbenicillin, and related antibiotics
   6923..7027    -  promoter       AmpR promoter: bla
