[The description below was written by a language model from this plasmid's Addgene catalogue record and pLannotate feature annotations shown in this document.]
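Description:
NSP3C-Flag is a mammalian expression plasmid built on a pcDNA3.1 backbone that produces the C-terminal portion of SARS-CoV-2 non-structural protein 3 (NSP3, derived from the ORF1ab polyprotein) carrying a C-terminal Flag epitope. The sequenced plasmid is about 7.1 kb, of which roughly 1.6 kb is insert. The coding sequence was codon optimized, so it differs from the viral genome by many synonymous changes. It was introduced by ligation-independent cloning. The feature annotation matches this open reading frame to the SARS-CoV-2 replicase polyprotein 1a; the functional note attached to that match describes nsp10 and is a generic database text, not a description of this fragment. The Flag tag itself is not separately annotated in the feature table, but the catalogue entry places it at the C terminus of the insert.

Expression is driven by the human cytomegalovirus immediate early enhancer and promoter, and transcripts are terminated by the bovine growth hormone polyadenylation signal. T7 and SP6 phage promoters flank the insert, in forward and reverse orientation respectively. A separate cassette, consisting of the SV40 early promoter, the neomycin phosphotransferase gene and the SV40 poly(A) signal, would allow G418 selection of stably transfected mammalian cells. In bacteria the plasmid is maintained at high copy through a ColE1/pUC-type origin and selected with ampicillin via β-lactamase; an f1 origin is also present. Several short fragment annotations (HIV-1 LTR, attL1, ble, lacI) appear to be minor backbone remnants or partial matches. The tagged fragment suits detection or immunoprecipitation of NSP3, and the associated publication concerns host REEP5/TRAM1 binding to NSP3 and its role in virus replication.
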