Addgene plasmid #210349: NSP3C-Flag
Purpose: Expresses the C terminal of SARS-CoV-2 NSP3 fused with Flag in mammalian cells
Depositing lab: Michele Pagano. Depositing organization: NYU Grossman School of Medicine. Publication: The REEP5/TRAM1 complex binds SARS-CoV-2 NSP3 and promotes virus replication. Li J, Gui Q, Liang FX, Sall J, Zhang Q, Duan Y, Dhabaria A, Askenazi M, Ueberheide B, Stapleford KA, Pagano M. J Virol. 2023 Sep 28:e0050723. doi: 10.1128/jvi.00507-23. PubMed 37768083.
Backbone
  Vector backbone: PcDNA3.1
  Backbone size w/o insert (bp): 5400
  Total vector size (bp): 7000
  Vector type: Mammalian Expression
Growth in bacteria
  Bacterial resistance: Ampicillin, 100 μg/mL
  Growth temperature: 37°C
  Growth strain: DH5alpha
  Copy number: High Copy
Gene/Insert
  Gene/Insert name: C terminal of SARS-CoV-2 NSP3 (alt name: PLPRO)
  Insert size (bp): 1600
  Mutation: Many synonymous changes due to codon optimization
  Entrez Gene: ORF1ab (a.k.a. GU280_gp01)
  Tag / fusion protein: Flag (C terminal on insert)
  Cloning method: Ligation Independent Cloning
  Sequencing primers: 5′ CMV-F; 3′ BGHR
Terms and licenses: Academic/Nonprofit Terms; Industry Terms: Not Available to Industry
How to cite: NSP3C-Flag was a gift from Michele Pagano (Addgene plasmid # 210349 ; http://n2t.net/addgene:210349 ; RRID:Addgene_210349)
